>Addgene plasmid #250558 | zPRL1_1-173_pET-15b | addgene full sequence | sequence record 498678 | Addgene NGS Result
TTCTCATGTTTGACAGCTTATCATCGATAAGCTTTAATGCGGTAGTTTATCACAGTTAAATTGCTAACGC
AGTCAGGCACCGTGTATGAAATCTAACAATGCGCTCATCGTCATCCTCGGCACCGTCACCCTGGATGCTG
TAGGCATAGGCTTGGTTATGCCGGTACTGCCGGGCCTCTTGCGGGATATCCGGATATAGTTCCTCCTTTC
AGCAAAAAACCCCTCAAGACCCGTTTAGAGGCCCCAAGGGGTTATGCTAGTTATTGCTCAGCGGTGGCAG
CAGCCAACTCAGCTTCCTTTCGGGCTTTGTTAGCAGCCGGATCCTTACTGAATGCAGCAGTTGGTGCGAT
GGCCGTTGCTATCTTTAAAGCGCAGGCGCATTTTCGGGCGATATTTTTCCAGATAAAACAGCTGTTTGCT
GTTAAACGCGCCGCGGCGTTTCTGGCGAATAAACTGCACCGCATCTTCATATTTCATGCCGCATTCAATC
AGCGCCAGCGCCACCAGCACCGGCGCGCGGCCCAGGCCCGCCACGCAATGCACCGCAATGCAGCAGCCCG
GTTCTTCGCGAAATTTCACGCGCAGCAGGTTCAGCCAATCATCCACAATCTGGTTGCTCGGCGGCGCGCC
ATCATCAAACGGCCAATCCAGCACCTGAATGCCTTCTTTCACCACCAGGTTCGCATCATAGGTCGCTTCG
CACACGCGCACCACGGTGGTCACGCCATATTTTTTCAGTTCTTCAATAAATTTATGCAGGGTCGCGTTGG
TCGGGTTATGGGTAATCAGAAAGCGCATGTTTTTATAGGTAATTTCCACCGGCGCCGGGCGGTTCATGCG
CGCCATCATATGGCTGCCGCGCGGCACCAGGCCGCTGCTGTGATGATGATGATGATGGCTGCTGCCCATG
GTATATCTCCTTCTTAAAGTTAAACAAAATTATTTCTAGAGGGGAATTGTTATCCGCTCACAATTCCCCT
ATAGTGAGTCGTATTAATTTCGCGGGATCGAGATCTCGATCCTCTACGCCGGACGCATCGTGGCCGGCAT
CACCGGCGCCACAGGTGCGGTTGCTGGCGCCTATATCGCCGACATCACCGATGGGGAAGATCGGGCTCGC
CACTTCGGGCTCATGAGCGCTTGTTTCGGCGTGGGTATGGTGGCAGGCCCCGTGGCCGGGGGACTGTTGG
GCGCCATCTCCTTGCATGCACCATTCCTTGCGGCGGCGGTGCTCAACGGCCTCAACCTACTACTGGGCTG
CTTCCTAATGCAGGAGTCGCATAAGGGAGAGCGTCGAGATCCCGGACACCATCGAATGGCGCAAAACCTT
TCGCGGTATGGCATGATAGCGCCCGGAAGAGAGTCAATTCAGGGTGGTGAATGTGAAACCAGTAACGTTA
TACGATGTCGCAGAGTATGCCGGTGTCTCTTATCAGACCGTTTCCCGCGTGGTGAACCAGGCCAGCCACG
TTTCTGCGAAAACGCGGGAAAAAGTGGAAGCGGCGATGGCGGAGCTGAATTACATTCCCAACCGCGTGGC
ACAACAACTGGCGGGCAAACAGTCGTTGCTGATTGGCGTTGCCACCTCCAGTCTGGCCCTGCACGCGCCG
TCGCAAATTGTCGCGGCGATTAAATCTCGCGCCGATCAACTGGGTGCCAGCGTGGTGGTGTCGATGGTAG
AACGAAGCGGCGTCGAAGCCTGTAAAGCGGCGGTGCACAATCTTCTCGCGCAACGCGTCAGTGGGCTGAT
CATTAACTATCCGCTGGATGACCAGGATGCCATTGCTGTGGAAGCTGCCTGCACTAATGTTCCGGCGTTA
TTTCTTGATGTCTCTGACCAGACACCCATCAACAGTATTATTTTCTCCCATGAAGACGGTACGCGACTGG
GCGTGGAGCATCTGGTCGCATTGGGTCACCAGCAAATCGCGCTGTTAGCGGGCCCATTAAGTTCTGTCTC
GGCGCGTCTGCGTCTGGCTGGCTGGCATAAATATCTCACTCGCAATCAAATTCAGCCGATAGCGGAACGG
GAAGGCGACTGGAGTGCCATGTCCGGTTTTCAACAAACCATGCAAATGCTGAATGAGGGCATCGTTCCCA
CTGCGATGCTGGTTGCCAACGATCAGATGGCGCTGGGCGCAATGCGCGCCATTACCGAGTCCGGGCTGCG
CGTTGGTGCGGATATCTCGGTAGTGGGATACGACGATACCGAAGACAGCTCATGTTATATCCCGCCGTTA
ACCACCATCAAACAGGATTTTCGCCTGCTGGGGCAAACCAGCGTGGACCGCTTGCTGCAACTCTCTCAGG
GCCAGGCGGTGAAGGGCAATCAGCTGTTGCCCGTCTCACTGGTGAAAAGAAAAACCACCCTGGCGCCCAA
TACGCAAACCGCCTCTCCCCGCGCGTTGGCCGATTCATTAATGCAGCTGGCACGACAGGTTTCCCGACTG
GAAAGCGGGCAGTGAGCGCAACGCAATTAATGTAAGTTAGCTCACTCATTAGGCACCGGGATCTCGACCG
ATGCCCTTGAGAGCCTTCAACCCAGTCAGCTCCTTCCGGTGGGCGCGGGGCATGACTATCGTCGCCGCAC
TTATGACTGTCTTCTTTATCATGCAACTCGTAGGACAGGTGCCGGCAGCGCTCTGGGTCATTTTCGGCGA
GGACCGCTTTCGCTGGAGCGCGACGATGATCGGCCTGTCGCTTGCGGTATTCGGAATCTTGCACGCCCTC
GCTCAAGCCTTCGTCACTGGTCCCGCCACCAAACGTTTCGGCGAGAAGCAGGCCATTATCGCCGGCATGG
CGGCCGACGCGCTGGGCTACGTCTTGCTGGCGTTCGCGACGCGAGGCTGGATGGCCTTCCCCATTATGAT
TCTTCTCGCTTCCGGCGGCATCGGGATGCCCGCGTTGCAGGCCATGCTGTCCAGGCAGGTAGATGACGAC
CATCAGGGACAGCTTCAAGGATCGCTCGCGGCTCTTACCAGCCTAACTTCGATCACTGGACCGCTGATCG
TCACGGCGATTTATGCCGCCTCGGCGAGCACATGGAACGGGTTGGCATGGATTGTAGGCGCCGCCCTATA
CCTTGTCTGCCTCCCCGCGTTGCGTCGCGGTGCATGGAGCCGGGCCACCTCGACCTGAATGGAAGCCGGC
GGCACCTCGCTAACGGATTCACCACTCCAAGAATTGGAGCCAATCAATTCTTGCGGAGAACTGTGAATGC
GCAAACCAACCCTTGGCAGAACATATCCATCGCGTCCGCCATCTCCAGCAGCCGCACGCGGCGCATCTCG
GGCAGCGTTGGGTCCTGGCCACGGGTGCGCATGATCGTGCTCCTGTCGTTGAGGACCCGGCTAGGCTGGC
GGGGTTGCCTTACTGGTTAGCAGAATGAATCACCGATACGCGAGCGAACGTGAAGCGACTGCTGCTGCAA
AACGTCTGCGACCTGAGCAACAACATGAATGGTCTTCGGTTTCCGTGTTTCGTAAAGTCTGGAAACGCGG
AAGTCAGCGCCCTGCACCATTATGTTCCGGATCTGCATCGCAGGATGCTGCTGGCTACCCTGTGGAACAC
CTACATCTGTATTAACGAAGCGCTGGCATTGACCCTGAGTGATTTTTCTCTGGTCCCGCCGCATCCATAC
CGCCAGTTGTTTACCCTCACAACGTTCCAGTAACCGGGCATGTTCATCATCAGTAACCCGTATCGTGAGC
ATCCTCTCTCGTTTCATCGGTATCATTACCCCCATGAACAGAAATCCCCCTTACACGGAGGCATCAGTGA
CCAAACAGGAAAAAACCGCCCTTAACATGGCCCGCTTTATCAGAAGCCAGACATTAACGCTTCTGGAGAA
ACTCAACGAGCTGGACGCGGATGAACAGGCAGACATCTGTGAATCGCTTCACGACCACGCTGATGAGCTT
TACCGCAGCTGCCTCGCGCGTTTCGGTGATGACGGTGAAAACCTCTGACACATGCAGCTCCCGGAGACGG
TCACAGCTTGTCTGTAAGCGGATGCCGGGAGCAGACAAGCCCGTCAGGGCGCGTCAGCGGGTGTTGGCGG
GTGTCGGGGCGCAGCCATGACCCAGTCACGTAGCGATAGCGGAGTGTATACTGGCTTAACTATGCGGCAT
CAGAGCAGATTGTACTGAGAGTGCACCATATATGCGGTGTGAAATACCGCACAGATGCGTAAGGAGAAAA
TACCGCATCAGGCGCTCTTCCGCTTCCTCGCTCACTGACTCGCTGCGCTCGGTCGTTCGGCTGCGGCGAG
CGGTATCAGCTCACTCAAAGGCGGTAATACGGTTATCCACAGAATCAGGGGATAACGCAGGAAAGAACAT
GTGAGCAAAAGGCCAGCAAAAGGCCAGGAACCGTAAAAAGGCCGCGTTGCTGGCGTTTTTCCATAGGCTC
CGCCCCCCTGACGAGCATCACAAAAATCGACGCTCAAGTCAGAGGTGGCGAAACCCGACAGGACTATAAA
GATACCAGGCGTTTCCCCCTGGAAGCTCCCTCGTGCGCTCTCCTGTTCCGACCCTGCCGCTTACCGGATA
CCTGTCCGCCTTTCTCCCTTCGGGAAGCGTGGCGCTTTCTCATAGCTCACGCTGTAGGTATCTCAGTTCG
GTGTAGGTCGTTCGCTCCAAGCTGGGCTGTGTGCACGAACCCCCCGTTCAGCCCGACCGCTGCGCCTTAT
CCGGTAACTATCGTCTTGAGTCCAACCCGGTAAGACACGACTTATCGCCACTGGCAGCAGCCACTGGTAA
CAGGATTAGCAGAGCGAGGTATGTAGGCGGTGCTACAGAGTTCTTGAAGTGGTGGCCTAACTACGGCTAC
ACTAGAAGGACAGTATTTGGTATCTGCGCTCTGCTGAAGCCAGTTACCTTCGGAAAAAGAGTTGGTAGCT
CTTGATCCGGCAAACAAACCACCGCTGGTAGCGGTGGTTTTTTTGTTTGCAAGCAGCAGATTACGCGCAG
AAAAAAAGGATCTCAAGAAGATCCTTTGATCTTTTCTACGGGGTCTGACGCTCAGTGGAACGAAAACTCA
CGTTAAGGGATTTTGGTCATGAGATTATCAAAAAGGATCTTCACCTAGATCCTTTTAAATTAAAAATGAA
GTTTTAAATCAATCTAAAGTATATATGAGTAAACTTGGTCTGACAGTTACCAATGCTTAATCAGTGAGGC
ACCTATCTCAGCGATCTGTCTATTTCGTTCATCCATAGTTGCCTGACTCCCCGTCGTGTAGATAACTACG
ATACGGGAGGGCTTACCATCTGGCCCCAGTGCTGCAATGATACCGCGAGACCCACGCTCACCGGCTCCAG
ATTTATCAGCAATAAACCAGCCAGCCGGAAGGGCCGAGCGCAGAAGTGGTCCTGCAACTTTATCCGCCTC
CATCCAGTCTATTAATTGTTGCCGGGAAGCTAGAGTAAGTAGTTCGCCAGTTAATAGTTTGCGCAACGTT
GTTGCCATTGCTGCAGGCATCGTGGTGTCACGCTCGTCGTTTGGTATGGCTTCATTCAGCTCCGGTTCCC
AACGATCAAGGCGAGTTACATGATCCCCCATGTTGTGCAAAAAAGCGGTTAGCTCCTTCGGTCCTCCGAT
CGTTGTCAGAAGTAAGTTGGCCGCAGTGTTATCACTCATGGTTATGGCAGCACTGCATAATTCTCTTACT
GTCATGCCATCCGTAAGATGCTTTTCTGTGACTGGTGAGTACTCAACCAAGTCATTCTGAGAATAGTGTA
TGCGGCGACCGAGTTGCTCTTGCCCGGCGTCAACACGGGATAATACCGCGCCACATAGCAGAACTTTAAA
AGTGCTCATCATTGGAAAACGTTCTTCGGGGCGAAAACTCTCAAGGATCTTACCGCTGTTGAGATCCAGT
TCGATGTAACCCACTCGTGCACCCAACTGATCTTCAGCATCTTTTACTTTCACCAGCGTTTCTGGGTGAG
CAAAAACAGGAAGGCAAAATGCCGCAAAAAAGGGAATAAGGGCGACACGGAAATGTTGAATACTCATACT
CTTCCTTTTTCAATATTATTGAAGCATTTATCAGGGTTATTGTCTCATGAGCGGATACATATTTGAATGT
ATTTAGAAAAATAAACAAATAGGGGTTCCGCGCACATTTCCCCGAAAAGTGCCACCTGACGTCTAAGAAA
CCATTATTATCATGACATTAACCTATAAAAATAGGCGTATCACGAGGCCCTTTCGTCTTCAAGAA
Features (pLannotate 1.2.2; 21 found; start..end, strand, type, name):
     10..38      +  promoter       tet promoter: E. coli promoter for tetracycline efflux protein gene
     86..190     +  CDS            TcR (fragment): tetracycline efflux protein; tet; confers resistance to tetracycline
    213..260     -  terminator     T7 terminator: transcription terminator for bacteriophage T7 RNA polymerase
    268..317     -  CDS            SET1 (fragment): solubility-enhancement tag derived from T7 phage gene 10B
    328..846     -  CDS            PTP4A1: TP4A1_HUMAN - Also known as PRL1, PTPCAAX1. Experimental evidence at protein level: Swiss-Prot protein existence level 1. Protein tyrosine phosphatase which stimulates progression from G1 into S phase during mitosis. May play a role in the development and maintenance of differentiating epithelial tissues. Enhances cell proliferation, cell motility and invasive activity, and promotes cancer metastasis. From Homo sapiens (Human).
    853..870     -  CDS            thrombin site: thrombin recognition and cleavage site
    881..897     -  CDS            capTEV™ (fragment): composite tag for in vivo biotinylation, TEV protease cleavage, and 6xHis tagging
    916..938     -  RBS            RBS: efficient ribosome binding site from bacteriophage T7 gene 10 (Olins and Rangwala, 1989)
    953..977     -  protein_bind   lac operator: The lac repressor binds to the lac operator to inhibit transcription in E. coli. This inhibition can be relieved by adding lactose or isopropyl-β-D-thiogalactopyranoside (IPTG). lac repressor encoded by lacI
    978..996     -  promoter       T7 promoter: promoter for bacteriophage T7 RNA polymerase
   1018..1297    +  CDS            TcR (fragment): tetracycline efflux protein; tet; confers resistance to tetracycline
   1305..1382    +  promoter       lacI promoter: lacI
   1383..2465    +  CDS            lacI: lac repressor; lacI; The lac repressor binds to the lac operator to inhibit transcription in E. coli. This inhibition can be relieved by adding lactose or isopropyl-β-D-thiogalactopyranoside (IPTG).
   2478..2499    +  protein_bind   CAP binding site: CAP binding activates transcription in the presence of cAMP. E. coli catabolite activator protein
   2514..3138    +  CDS            TcR (fragment): tetracycline efflux protein; tet; confers resistance to tetracycline
   3380..3760    -  CDS            YPB1_ECOLX: Protein predicted: Swiss-Prot protein existence level 4. From Escherichia coli.
   3777..3968    +  CDS            rop: Rop protein, which maintains plasmids at low copy number; rop
   4070..4212    +  misc_feature   bom: basis of mobility region from pBR322
   4398..4986    -  rep_origin     ori: high-copy-number ColE1/pMB1/pBR322/pUC origin of replication
   5157..6017    -  CDS            AmpR: β-lactamase; bla; confers resistance to ampicillin, carbenicillin, and related antibiotics
   6018..6122    -  promoter       AmpR promoter: bla
