[The description below was written by a language model from this plasmid's Addgene catalogue record and pLannotate feature annotations shown in this document.]
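Description:
zPRL1_1-173_pET-15b is a bacterial expression plasmid built on the pET-15b backbone for producing zebrafish (D. rerio) PRL1, also called PTP4A1, in E. coli. PRL1 is a protein tyrosine phosphatase of the "phosphatase of regenerating liver" family. The name indicates that residues 1–173 are encoded, and the catalogue lists a 534 bp insert. The automated annotation labels the roughly 520 nt coding region by its similarity to human PTP4A1, which reflects conservation between the orthologues rather than a human insert. The Entrez field also lists prl, which looks like an alias collision rather than a second insert. Part of the plasmid derives from commercially synthesised material.

The open reading frame sits under a T7 promoter with an adjacent lac operator and the phage T7 gene 10 ribosome binding site, and it is followed by the T7 terminator. The plasmid also carries lacI with its own promoter, so transcription stays repressed until it is induced with IPTG in a host that supplies T7 RNA polymerase. Upstream of the insert are an N-terminal His-tag (picked up by the annotation as a fragment of a composite tag) and a thrombin cleavage site, allowing metal-affinity purification and later removal of the tag. The short "SET1" fragment between the insert and the terminator is probably backbone sequence matched by the annotation tool rather than a functional fusion.

Propagation relies on a pBR322-type ColE1/pMB1 origin with the rop gene and bom region, and selection is by ampicillin through β-lactamase. The catalogue lists the plasmid as high copy, although rop normally moderates copy number. The scattered tetracycline-resistance fragments are non-functional pBR322 remnants. The stated purpose is recombinant bacterial expression of the protein; the record does not specify downstream applications.
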