Addgene plasmid #250558: zPRL1_1-173_pET-15b
Purpose: Bacterial expression of zebrafish PRL1/PTP4A1
Depositing lab: Kalle Gehring. Depositing organization: McGill University.
Backbone
  Vector backbone: pET-15b
  Vector type: Bacterial Expression
Growth in bacteria
  Bacterial resistance: Ampicillin, 100 μg/mL
  Growth temperature: 37°C
  Growth strain: DH5alpha
  Copy number: High Copy
Gene/Insert
  Gene/Insert name: zebrafish PRL1 (alt name: PTP4A1)
  Species: D. rerio (zebrafish)
  Insert size (bp): 534
  Entrez Gene: ptp4a1 (a.k.a. fb54d08, fc01c04, wu:fb54d08, wu:fc01c04, zgc:101726); prl (a.k.a. zgc:110500)
  Tag / fusion protein: His-tag (N terminal on insert)
Resource information
  A portion of this plasmid was derived from a plasmid made by: GenScript
Terms and licenses: Academic/Nonprofit Terms; Industry Terms: Not Available to Industry
How to cite: zPRL1_1-173_pET-15b was a gift from Kalle Gehring (Addgene plasmid # 250558 ; http://n2t.net/addgene:250558 ; RRID:Addgene_250558)
