>Addgene plasmid #250558 | zPRL1_1-173_pET-15b | depositor partial sequence | sequence record 494628 | zPRL1_1-173_pET-15b sequence 1477 bps
TTTTTGCGCATCTCTTCGGGCTTGTAGCAGCCGGATCCTTACTGAATGCAGCAGTTGGTGCGATGGCCGT
TGCTATCTTTAAAGCGCAGGCGCATTTTCGGGCGATATTTTTCCAGATAAAACAGCTGTTTGCTGTTAAA
CGCGCCGCGGCGTTTCTGGCGAATAAACTGCACCGCATCTTCATATTTCATGCCGCATTCAATCAGCGCC
AGCGCCACCAGCACCGGCGCGCGGCCCAGGCCCGCCACGCAATGCACCGCAATGCAGCAGCCCGGTTCTT
CGCGAAATTTCACGCGCAGCAGGTTCAGCCAATCATCCACAATCTGGTTGCTCGGCGGCGCGCCATCATC
AAACGGCCAATCCAGCACCTGAATGCCTTCTTTCACCACCAGGTTCGCATCATAGGTCGCTTCGCACACG
CGCACCACGGTGGTCACGCCATATTTTTTCAGTTCTTCAATAAATTTATGCAGGGTCGCGTTGGTCGGGT
TATGGGTAATCAGAAAGCGCATGTTTTTATAGGTAATTTCCACCGGCGCCGGGCGGTTCATGCGCGCCAT
CATATGGCTGCCGCGCGGCACCAGGCCGCTGCTGTGATGATGATGATGATGGCTGCTGCCCATGGTATAT
CTCCTTCTTAAAGTTAAACAAAATTATTTCTAGAGGGGAATTGTTATCCGCTCACAATTCCCCTATAGTG
AGTCGTATTAATTTCGCGGGATCGAGATCTCGATCCTCTACGCCGGACGCATCGTGGCCGGCATCACCGG
CGCCACAGGTGCGGTTGCTGGCGCCTATATCGCCGACATCACCGATGGGGAAGATCGGGCTCGCCACTTC
GGGCTCATGAGCGCTTGTTTCGGCGTGGGTATGGTGGCAGGCCCCGTGGCCGGGGGACTGTTGGGCGCCA
TCTCCTTGCATGCACCATTCCTTGCNGCGGCGGTGCTCAACGGCCTCAACCTACTACTGGGCTGCTTCCT
AATGCAGAGTCGCATAAGGAGAGCGTCGAGATCCCGGACACATCGAATGGCGCAAACCTTTCGCGGTATG
CATGATAGCGCCCGGAAGGAGTCAATCAGGGTGTGAATGGGAACAGTACGTTATCGATGTCCAGATAATC
CGGTGTCTTATAGAACGTTCCGCGTGGGAACAGGCCACACTTTTTCCAAACCGGGAAATTGAAACGGAAT
GCGGACTAATACATTCCACGCGTGCCAAAACTGGGGAAAAACTTGTGAATGGTTGCCCTCCATTGGCTTG
CACGCTCCAATTTGCCGGATAATTCCCCCAACTGGTCCCTGGGGTCTGAGAAAAACGCTAAACTAAAGGG
GAAATTTTCCAACCGGGGTGTTAATTCGGAACGAACTTTGGAGACCCATTTCGTTTTTTTCACACACAAT
TTTTCAAAACAGGGGGAAGGGGGAAAAAAGAGAAATATTGCGGGGGAAATAATAAGAGAGAGGTTCTATA
ATCCGCC
